>Addgene plasmid #25242 | CBX3 (3DM1) | depositor partial sequence | sequence record 11716 | Author sequence
GAATTTGTCGTGGAAAAAGTACTAGATCGACGTGTAGTGAATGGGAAAGTGGAATATTTCCTGAAGTGGA
AGGGATTTACAGATGCTGACAATACTTGGGAACCTGAAGAAAATTTAGATTGTCCAGAATTGATTGAAGC
GTTTCTTAACTCTCAGAAAGCTGGCAAAGAAAAA
