>Addgene plasmid #25242 | CBX3 (3DM1) | addgene partial sequence | sequence record 31322 | 25242 with T7
AATATTTTGTTTACTTTAAGAAGGAGATATACCATGCATCATCATCATCATCACAGCAGCGGCAGAGAAA
ACTTGTATTTCCAGGGCGAATTTGTCGTGGAAAAAGTACTAGATCGACGTGTAGTGAATGGGAAAGTGGA
ATATTTCCTGAAGTGGAAGGGATTTACAGATGCTGACAATACTTGGGAACCTGAAGAAAATTTAGATTGT
CCAGAATTGATTGAAGCGTTTCTTAACTCTCAGAAAGCTGGCAAAGAAAAATGATGACGAAGCTTGCGGC
CGCACTCGAGCACCACCACCACCACCACTGAGATCCGGCTGCTAACAAAGCCCGAAAGGAAGCTGAGTTG
GCTGCTGCCACCGCTGAGCAATAACTAGCATAACCCCTTGGGGCCTCTAAACGGGTCTTGAGGGGTTTTT
TGCTGAAAGGAGGAACTATATCCGGATTGGCGAATGGG
[124 nt withheld, positions 459-582]
C
[91 nt withheld, positions 584-674]
A
[49 nt withheld, positions 676-724]
CCTTTGACGTTGGAGTCCACGTTCTTT
[37 nt withheld, positions 752-788]
ACCCTATCTCGGTCTATTCTTTTGATTTATAAGGGATTTTGCCGATTTCGGCCTATTGGTTAAAAATGAG
CTGATTTAACAAAAATTTAACGCGAATTTACAATTA
