[The description below was written by a language model from this plasmid's Addgene catalogue record.]
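Description:
CBX3 (3DM1) is a bacterial expression plasmid built on the pET28-MHL backbone, a structural-genomics derivative of the pET28 family. It carries kanamycin resistance for selection in E. coli and is recorded as a low-copy plasmid that is propagated in a standard cloning strain. The record lists T7 and T7-terminator sequencing primers flanking the insert, which is consistent with the usual pET arrangement in which the coding sequence sits between a T7 promoter and a T7 terminator and is expressed in hosts that supply T7 RNA polymerase. However, no feature table is provided, so the promoter, origin of replication and other backbone elements are not explicitly documented here.

The insert, designated CBX3_05, is a 174 bp fragment of human CBX3 (chromobox homolog 3, also known as HP1-gamma), a heterochromatin protein 1 family member. At this length it encodes only a short portion of the protein rather than the full open reading frame, as the catalogue entry itself cautions. The record does not state which residues or domain are covered. The fragment was introduced by restriction enzyme cloning and is fused to an N-terminal His tag, which allows the recombinant protein to be purified by immobilised metal affinity chromatography.

The stated purpose is bacterial production of protein for structure determination, and the construct is linked to a deposited Protein Data Bank structure (3DM1). It is therefore suited to producing this defined CBX3 fragment for crystallography and, by extension, other work with the purified protein.
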