Addgene plasmid #25242: CBX3 (3DM1)
Purpose: Bacterial expression for structure determination; may not be full ORF
Depositing lab: Cheryl Arrowsmith. Depositing organization: University of Toronto.
Backbone
  Vector backbone: pET28-MHL
  Backbone manufacturer: SGC
  Backbone size w/o insert (bp): 7325
  Vector type: Bacterial Expression
Growth in bacteria
  Bacterial resistance: Kanamycin, 50 μg/mL
  Growth temperature: 37°C
  Growth strain: DH5alpha
  Copy number: Low Copy
Gene/Insert
  Gene/Insert name: CBX3_05 (alt names: PDB: 3DM1; chromobox homolog 3; CBX3)
  Species: H. sapiens (human)
  Insert size (bp): 174
  Entrez Gene: CBX3 (a.k.a. HECH, HP1-GAMMA, HP1Hs-gamma, HP1gamma)
  Tag / fusion protein: His (N terminal on insert)
  Cloning method: Restriction Enzyme
  Sequencing primers: 5′ T7; 3′ T7-term
Terms and licenses: Academic/Nonprofit Terms; Industry Terms: Not Available to Industry
Depositor comments: PDB: 3DM1. http://www.thesgc.org/structures/3DM1/
How to cite: CBX3 (3DM1) was a gift from Cheryl Arrowsmith (Addgene plasmid # 25242 ; http://n2t.net/addgene:25242 ; RRID:Addgene_25242)
